Addgene plasmid #39610: KHBD00509
Depositing lab: Bart Deplancke. Depositing organization: Swiss Federal Institute of Technology (EPFL). Publication: Automated protein-DNA interaction screening of Drosophila regulatory elements. Korneel Hens, Jean-Daniel Feuz, Alina Isakova, Antonina Lagovitina, Andreas Massouras, Julien Bryois, Patrick Callaerts, Susan E. Celniker, Bart Deplancke. Nat Methods. 2011 Oct 30;8(12):1065-70. 10.1038/nmeth.1763 PubMed 22037703.
Backbone
  Vector backbone: pDONR221
  Backbone manufacturer: Invitrogen
  Backbone size w/o insert (bp): 2536
  Vector type: Gateway DONR vector
Growth in bacteria
  Bacterial resistance: Kanamycin, 50 μg/mL
  Growth temperature: 37°C
  Growth strain: DH5alpha
  Copy number: High Copy
Gene/Insert
  Gene/Insert name: CG7046 (alt name: FBgn0038979)
  Species: D. melanogaster (fly)
  Insert size (bp): 414
  Entrez Gene: CG7046 (a.k.a. Dmel_CG7046, BcDNA:AT28425, Dmel\CG7046)
  Promoter: none
  Cloning method: Gateway Cloning
  Sequencing primers: 5′ M13-F20; 3′ M13R
Terms and licenses: Academic/Nonprofit Terms; Industry Terms: Not Available to Industry
Depositor comments: Please note that the ORFs in this collection were cloned open-ended (without a stop codon).
How to cite: KHBD00509 was a gift from Bart Deplancke (Addgene plasmid # 39610 ; http://n2t.net/addgene:39610 ; RRID:Addgene_39610)
