[The description below was written by a language model from this plasmid's Addgene catalogue record.]
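Description:
KHBD00509 is a Gateway entry clone built in the pDONR221 backbone (Invitrogen), carrying the open reading frame of the Drosophila melanogaster gene CG7046 (FBgn0038979). The recorded insert is 414 bp in a backbone of about 2.5 kb without insert. It is maintained in E. coli as a high-copy plasmid under kanamycin selection. The insert was introduced by Gateway cloning, which in a pDONR vector normally means a BP recombination that replaces the donor cassette and leaves the ORF flanked by attL sites. However, no feature table is provided, so the exact positions and identity of these sites are not documented here. M13 forward and reverse primer sites on either side of the cloning region are used for sequence verification.

The plasmid has no promoter driving the insert, so it is not an expression construct. It serves as a shuttle from which the CG7046 coding sequence can be transferred by LR recombination into compatible destination vectors. The depositor notes that ORFs in this collection were cloned open-ended, without a stop codon. This allows in-frame C-terminal fusions to tags or domains supplied by the destination vector, although any untagged expression would need a stop codon provided downstream.

The clone belongs to a collection associated with automated protein–DNA interaction screening of Drosophila regulatory elements. This suggests that the ORF was intended for transfer into vectors suited to such assays, but the record does not state which destination vectors were used, nor does it describe the function of the CG7046 protein.
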