>Addgene plasmid #39610 | KHBD00509 | depositor partial sequence | sequence record 50050 | KHBD00509 sequence 414 bps
ATGTCAGACTACGGAGCACGCCCCAAAAAACCCATGAGCGCCTTCATGTTGTGGATGAATTCCACCGGGC
GCAAGAACATAAGAGCGGAGCATCCCGATTTTAGTGTCCAAGAAGTGTCTGTGAAGGGCGGTGAGATGTG
GCGAGCCATGGCCGATGAGCACAAGATCGTGTGGCAGGAGTCGGCCAGCAAGGCAATGGCCGAGTACAAG
GAGAAGTTGGAGAAGTGGAATGCCTTCAAGGAGCACCAGACGGAGGTCTGCCTTTCGCAGTCGTTTCCCC
ATATCTATGAAGCTCCGTTGTCCTCTCGATTCTCAAAAACTAACCAAAGGCCAACCCTTTTTGTGTACGA
CAGCAAGGATGAAGCAATGGCTCCGATCTGCAGGACGTGCTTCTCAAAGGCCAAGTGCTTTCAC
