>Addgene plasmid #39610 | KHBD00509 | addgene partial sequence | sequence record 51638 | M13Rev
AATAATGATTTTATTTTGACTGATAGTGACCTGTTCGTTGCAACAAATTGATAAGCAATGCTTTCTTATA
ATGCCAACTTTGTACAAGAAAGTTGGCAAGTGAAAGCACTTGGCCTTTGAGAAGCACGTCCTGCAGATCG
GAGCCATTGCTTCATCCTTGCTGTCGTACACAAAAAGGGTTGGCCTTTGGTTAGTTTTTGAGAATCGAGA
GGACAACGGAGCTTCATAGATATGGGGAAACGACTGCGAAAGGCAGACCTCCGTCTGGTGCTCCTTGAAG
GCATTCCACTTCTCCAACTTCTCCTTGTACTCGGCCATTGCCTTGCTGGCCGACTCCTGCCACACGATCT
TGTGCTCATCGGCCATGGCTCGCCACATCTCACCGCCCTTCACAGACACTTCTTGGACACTAAAATCGGG
ATGCTCCGCTCTTATGTTCTTGCGCCCGGTGGAATTCATCCACAACATGAAGGCGCTCATGGGTTTTTTG
GGGCGTGCTCCGTAGTCTGACATGGTGCCAACTTTTTTGTACAAAGTTGGCATTATAAAAAAGCATTGCT
CATCAATTTGTTGCAACGAACAGGTCACTATCAGTCAAAATAAAATCATTATTTGGGGCCCGAGCTTAAG
ACTGGCCGTCGTTTTACAACGTCGTGACTGGGAAAACATCCATGCTAGCGTTAACGCGAGAGTAGGGAAC
TGCCAGGCATCAA
